Addgene plasmid #209952: pNL3.2.CMV.3UTR-TH.NLuc-PEST.Hygro
Purpose: In mammalian cells expresses NanoLuc mRNA with the TH in the 3'-UTR. Also expresses a hygromycin resistance marker.
Depositing lab: Kevin Weeks. Depositing organization: University of North Carolina at Chapel Hill. Publication: Functional Proximity across an mRNA. Hatfield BM, Weidmann CA, McCutchin CA, Irving PS, Nelson IM, Felder S, Weeks KM. Biochemistry. 2025 Sep 16;64(18):3854-3865. doi: 10.1021/acs.biochem.5c00340. Epub 2025 Aug 12. PubMed 40792674.
Backbone
  Vector backbone: pNL3.2
  Total vector size (bp): 5640
  Vector type: Mammalian Expression
  Selectable markers: Hygromycin
Growth in bacteria
  Bacterial resistance: Ampicillin, 100 μg/mL
  Growth temperature: 37°C
  Growth strain: DH5alpha
  Copy number: High Copy
Gene/Insert 1
  Gene/Insert name: NanoLuc
  Species: Synthetic; derived from Oplophorus gracilirostris
  Insert size (bp): 639
  Promoter: CMV
  Cloning method: Unknown
  Sequencing primers: 5′ NA; 3′ NA
Gene/Insert 2
  Gene/Insert name: Hygromycin resistance marker
  Insert size (bp): 1038
  Promoter: SV40
  Cloning method: Unknown
  Sequencing primers: 5′ NA; 3′ NA
Resource information
  A portion of this plasmid was derived from a plasmid made by: promega
Terms and licenses: Academic/Nonprofit Terms; Industry Terms: Not Available to Industry
How to cite: pNL3.2.CMV.3UTR-TH.NLuc-PEST.Hygro was a gift from Kevin Weeks (Addgene plasmid # 209952 ; http://n2t.net/addgene:209952 ; RRID:Addgene_209952)
