[The description below was written by a language model from this plasmid's Addgene catalogue record and pLannotate feature annotations shown in this document.]
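Description:
pNL3.2.CMV.3UTR-TH.NLuc-PEST.Hygro is a mammalian expression reporter plasmid of about 5.6 kb built on the pNL3.2 backbone, part of which derives from a commercial NanoLuc vector. It is maintained in E. coli through a high-copy ColE1/pUC-type origin and selected with ampicillin via the β-lactamase gene. A short annotated tetracycline-resistance fragment is only a backbone remnant and not a functional marker.

The main expression unit uses the human cytomegalovirus immediate early enhancer and promoter to drive a human codon-optimized NanoLuc luciferase, a synthetic enzyme derived from the shrimp Oplophorus gracilirostris. The luciferase is fused at its C-terminus to a fragment annotated as ornithine decarboxylase. This corresponds to the PEST degradation sequence in the plasmid name, which shortens reporter half-life so that luminescence follows changes in expression more closely. Downstream of the coding region, the 3′ untranslated region carries the element called "TH". The record does not define this abbreviation, but the feature table places an MS2 coat protein-binding stem loop at this position, suggesting an RNA tethering handle. The transcript ends at an SV40 polyadenylation signal, with an adjacent large T antigen fragment that is probably carried along with that SV40 segment. A synthetic poly(A) signal and a transcriptional pause site upstream of the CMV enhancer limit read-through from the backbone into the reporter.

A second cassette expresses hygromycin B phosphotransferase from the SV40 enhancer/early promoter with a synthetic poly(A) signal, allowing selection of stably transfected mammalian cells. The plasmid is intended for producing NanoLuc mRNA bearing the TH element in its 3′-UTR, so that luminescence can report on effects exerted at that position in the transcript.
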