Features (pLannotate 1.2.2; 16 found; start..end, strand, type, name):
    153..530     +  enhancer       CMV enhancer: human cytomegalovirus immediate early enhancer
    532..731     +  promoter       CMV promoter: human cytomegalovirus (CMV) immediate early promoter
    859..1371    +  CDS            Nluc: NanoLuc® luciferase human codon-optimized
   1384..1494    +  CDS            ODC1 (fragment): DCOR_HUMAN - Experimental evidence at protein level: Swiss-Prot protein existence level 1. Catalyzes the first and rate-limiting step of polyamine biosynthesis that converts ornithine into putrescine, which is the precursor for the polyamines, spermidine and spermine. Polyamines are essential for cell proliferation and are implicated in cellular processes, ranging from DNA replication to apoptosis. From Homo sapiens (Human).
   1539..1557    +  misc_RNA       MS2 stem loop: stem loop that binds the bacteriophage MS2 coat protein
   1596..1717    -  polyA_signal   SV40 poly(A) signal: SV40 polyadenylation signal
   1743..1874    -  CDS            LT_SV40 (fragment): Experimental evidence at protein level: Swiss-Prot protein existence level 1. Isoform 17kT antigen targets host RBL2 for degradation and promotes cell proliferation. Transactivates host cyclin A promoter through its J domain. From Simian virus 40 (SV40).
   1911..2268    +  promoter       SV40 promoter: SV40 enhancer and early promoter
   2299..3336    +  CDS            HygR: hygromycin B phosphotransferase confers resistance to hygromycin
   3360..3408    +  polyA_signal   poly(A) signal: synthetic polyadenylation signal
   3424..3555    +  CDS            TcR (fragment): tetracycline efflux protein; tet; confers resistance to tetracycline
   3735..4323    -  rep_origin     ori: high-copy-number ColE1/pMB1/pBR322/pUC origin of replication
   4523..5383    -  CDS            AmpR: β-lactamase confers resistance to ampicillin, carbenicillin, and related antibiotics
   5384..5425    -  promoter       AmpR promoter (fragment): bla
   5488..5536    +  polyA_signal   poly(A) signal: synthetic polyadenylation signal
   5550..5641    +  misc_feature   pause site: RNA polymerase II transcriptional pause signal from the human α2 globin gene
>Addgene plasmid #209952 | pNL3.2.CMV.3UTR-TH.NLuc-PEST.Hygro | addgene full sequence | sequence record 418716 | Addgene NGS Result
GGCCTAACTGGCCTCAATATTGGCCATTAGCCATATTATTCATTGGTTATATAGCATAAATCAATATTGG
CTATTGGCCATTGCATACGTTGTATCTATATCATAATATGTACATTTATATTGGCTCATGTCCAATATGA
CCGCCATGTTGGCATTGATTATTGACTAGTTATTAATAGTAATCAATTACGGGGTCATTAGTTCATAGCC
CATATATGGAGTTCCGCGTTACATAACTTACGGTAAATGGCCCGCCTGGCTGACCGCCCAACGACCCCCG
CCCATTGACGTCAATAATGACGTATGTTCCCATAGTAACGCCAATAGGGACTTTCCATTGACGTCAATGG
GTGGAGTATTTACGGTAAACTGCCCACTTGGCAGTACATCAAGTGTATCATATGCCAAGTCCGCCCCCTA
TTGACGTCAATGACGGTAAATGGCCCGCCTGGCATTATGCCCAGTACATGACCTTACGGGACTTTCCTAC
TTGGCAGTACATCTACGTATTAGTCATCGCTATTACCATGGTGATGCGGTTTTGGCAGTACACCAATGGG
CGTGGATAGCGGTTTGACTCACGGGGATTTCCAAGTCTCCACCCCATTGACGTCAATGGGAGTTTGTTTT
GGCACCAAAATCAACGGGACTTTCCAAAATGTCGTAATAACCCCGCCCCGTTGACGCAAATGGGCGGTAG
GCGTGTACGGTGGGAGGTCTATATAAGCAGAGCTCGTTTAGTGAACCGTCAGATCACTAGAAGCTTTATT
GCGGTAGTTTATCACAGTTAAATTGCTAACGCAGTCAGTGGGCCTCGGCGGCCAAGCTTGGCAATCCGGT
ACTGTTGGTAAAGCCACCATGGTCTTCACACTCGAAGATTTCGTTGGGGACTGGCGACAGACAGCCGGCT
ACAACCTGGACCAAGTCCTTGAACAGGGAGGTGTGTCCAGTTTGTTTCAGAATCTCGGGGTGTCCGTAAC
TCCGATCCAAAGGATTGTCCTGAGCGGTGAAAATGGGCTGAAGATCGACATCCATGTCATCATCCCGTAT
GAAGGTCTGAGCGGCGACCAAATGGGCCAGATCGAAAAAATTTTTAAGGTGGTGTACCCTGTGGATGATC
ATCACTTTAAGGTGATCCTGCACTATGGCACACTGGTAATCGACGGGGTTACGCCGAACATGATCGACTA
TTTCGGACGGCCGTATGAAGGCATCGCCGTGTTCGACGGCAAAAAGATCACTGTAACAGGGACCCTGTGG
AACGGCAACAAAATTATCGACGAGCGCCTGATCAACCCCGACGGCTCCCTGCTGTTCCGAGTAACCATCA
ACGGAGTGACCGGCTGGCGGCTGTGCGAACGCATTCTGGCGAATTCTCACGGCTTTCCGCCTGAGGTTGA
AGAGCAAGCCGCCGATACATTGCCTATGTCCTGCGCACAAGAAAGCGGTATGGACCGGCACCCAGCCGCT
TGTGCTTCAGCTCGCATCAACGTCTAAGGCCGCGACTCTAGAGTCGTTCTAGGCGATCGCTCGAGAAAAC
ATGAGGATCACCCATGTCTGCAGGTCGACTCTAGAAACGCTTCGAGCAGACATGATAAGATACATTGATG
AGTTTGGACAAACCACAACTAGAATGCAGTGAAAAAAATGCTTTATTTGTGAAATTTGTGATGCTATTGC
TTTATTTGTAACCATTATAAGCTGCAATAAACAAGTTAACAACAACAATTGCATTCATTTTATGTTTCAG
GTTCAGGGGGAGGTGTGGGAGGTTTTTTAAAGCAAGTAAAACCTCTACAAATGTGGTAAAATCGATAAGG
ATCCGTTTGCGTATTGGGCGCTCTTCCGCTGATCTGCGCAGCACCATGGCCTGAAATAACCTCTGAAAGA
GGAACTTGGTTAGCTACCTTCTGAGGCGGAAAGAACCAGCTGTGGAATGTGTGTCAGTTAGGGTGTGGAA
AGTCCCCAGGCTCCCCAGCAGGCAGAAGTATGCAAAGCATGCATCTCAATTAGTCAGCAACCAGGTGTGG
AAAGTCCCCAGGCTCCCCAGCAGGCAGAAGTATGCAAAGCATGCATCTCAATTAGTCAGCAACCATAGTC
CCGCCCCTAACTCCGCCCATCCCGCCCCTAACTCCGCCCAGTTCCGCCCATTCTCCGCCCCATGGCTGAC
TAATTTTTTTTATTTATGCAGAGGCCGAGGCCGCCTCTGCCTCTGAGCTATTCCAGAAGTAGTGAGGAGG
CTTTTTTGGAGGCCTAGGCTTTTGCAAAAAGCTCGATTCTTCTGACACTAGCGCCACCATGAAGAAGCCC
GAACTCACCGCTACCAGCGTTGAAAAATTTCTCATCGAGAAGTTCGACAGTGTGAGCGACCTGATGCAGT
TGTCGGAGGGCGAAGAGAGCCGAGCCTTCAGCTTCGATGTCGGCGGACGCGGCTATGTACTGCGGGTGAA
TAGCTGCGCTGATGGCTTCTACAAAGACCGCTACGTGTACCGCCACTTCGCCAGCGCTGCACTACCCATC
CCCGAAGTGTTGGACATCGGCGAGTTCAGCGAGAGCCTGACATACTGCATCAGTAGACGCGCCCAAGGCG
TTACTCTCCAAGACCTCCCCGAAACAGAGCTGCCTGCTGTGTTACAGCCTGTCGCCGAAGCTATGGATGC
TATTGCCGCCGCCGACCTCAGTCAAACCAGCGGCTTCGGCCCATTCGGGCCCCAAGGCATCGGCCAGTAC
ACAACCTGGCGGGATTTCATTTGCGCCATTGCTGATCCCCATGTCTACCACTGGCAGACCGTGATGGACG
ACACCGTGTCCGCCAGCGTAGCTCAAGCCCTGGACGAACTGATGCTGTGGGCCGAAGACTGTCCCGAGGT
GCGCCACCTCGTCCATGCCGACTTCGGCAGCAACAACGTCCTGACCGACAACGGCCGCATCACCGCCGTA
ATCGACTGGTCCGAAGCTATGTTCGGGGACAGTCAGTACGAGGTGGCCAACATCTTCTTCTGGCGGCCCT
GGCTGGCTTGCATGGAGCAGCAGACTCGCTACTTCGAGCGCCGGCATCCCGAGCTGGCCGGCAGCCCTCG
TCTGCGAGCCTACATGCTGCGCATCGGCCTGGATCAGCTCTACCAGAGCCTCGTGGACGGCAACTTCGAC
GATGCTGCCTGGGCTCAAGGCCGCTGCGATGCCATCGTCCGCAGCGGGGCCGGCACCGTCGGTCGCACAC
AAATCGCTCGCCGGAGCGCAGCCGTATGGACCGACGGCTGCGTCGAGGTGCTGGCCGACAGCGGCAACCG
CCGGCCCAGTACACGACCGCGCGCTAAGGAGGTAGGTCGAGTTTAAACTCTAGAACCGGTCATGGCCGCA
ATAAAATATCTTTATTTTCATTACATCTGTGTGTTGGTTTTTTGTGTGTTCGAACTAGATGCTGTCGACC
GATGCCCTTGAGAGCCTTCAACCCAGTCAGCTCCTTCCGGTGGGCGCGGGGCATGACTATCGTCGCCGCA
CTTATGACTGTCTTCTTTATCATGCAACTCGTAGGACAGGTGCCGGCAGCGCTCTTCCGCTTCCTCGCTC
ACTGACTCGCTGCGCTCGGTCGTTCGGCTGCGGCGAGCGGTATCAGCTCACTCAAAGGCGGTAATACGGT
TATCCACAGAATCAGGGGATAACGCAGGAAAGAACATGTGAGCAAAAGGCCAGCAAAAGGCCAGGAACCG
TAAAAAGGCCGCGTTGCTGGCGTTTTTCCATAGGCTCCGCCCCCCTGACGAGCATCACAAAAATCGACGC
TCAAGTCAGAGGTGGCGAAACCCGACAGGACTATAAAGATACCAGGCGTTTCCCCCTGGAAGCTCCCTCG
TGCGCTCTCCTGTTCCGACCCTGCCGCTTACCGGATACCTGTCCGCCTTTCTCCCTTCGGGAAGCGTGGC
GCTTTCTCATAGCTCACGCTGTAGGTATCTCAGTTCGGTGTAGGTCGTTCGCTCCAAGCTGGGCTGTGTG
CACGAACCCCCCGTTCAGCCCGACCGCTGCGCCTTATCCGGTAACTATCGTCTTGAGTCCAACCCGGTAA
GACACGACTTATCGCCACTGGCAGCAGCCACTGGTAACAGGATTAGCAGAGCGAGGTATGTAGGCGGTGC
TACAGAGTTCTTGAAGTGGTGGCCTAACTACGGCTACACTAGAAGAACAGTATTTGGTATCTGCGCTCTG
CTGAAGCCAGTTACCTTCGGAAAAAGAGTTGGTAGCTCTTGATCCGGCAAACAAACCACCGCTGGTAGCG
GTGGTTTTTTTGTTTGCAAGCAGCAGATTACGCGCAGAAAAAAAGGATCTCAAGAAGATCCTTTGATCTT
TTCTACGGGGTCTGACGCTCAGTGGAACGAAAACTCACGTTAAGGGATTTTGGTCATGAGATTATCAAAA
AGGATCTTCACCTAGATCCTTTTAAATTAAAAATGAAGTTTTAAATCAATCTAAAGTATATATGAGTAAA
CTTGGTCTGACAGCGGCCGCAAATGCTAAACCACTGCAGTGGTTACCAGTGCTTGATCAGTGAGGCACCG
ATCTCAGCGATCTGCCTATTTCGTTCGTCCATAGTGGCCTGACTCCCCGTCGTGTAGATCACTACGATTC
GTGAGGGCTTACCATCAGGCCCCAGCGCAGCAATGATGCCGCGAGAGCCGCGTTCACCGGCCCCCGATTT
GTCAGCAATGAACCAGCCAGCAGGGAGGGCCGAGCGAAGAAGTGGTCCTGCTACTTTGTCCGCCTCCATC
CAGTCTATGAGCTGCTGTCGTGATGCTAGAGTAAGAAGTTCGCCAGTGAGTAGTTTCCGAAGAGTTGTGG
CCATTGCTACTGGCATCGTGGTATCACGCTCGTCGTTCGGTATGGCTTCGTTCAACTCTGGTTCCCAGCG
GTCAAGCCGGGTCACATGATCACCCATATTATGAAGAAATGCAGTCAGCTCCTTAGGGCCTCCGATCGTT
GTCAGAAGTAAGTTGGCCGCGGTGTTGTCGCTCATGGTAATGGCAGCACTACACAATTCTCTTACCGTCA
TGCCATCCGTAAGATGCTTTTCCGTGACCGGCGAGTACTCAACCAAGTCGTTTTGTGAGTAGTGTATACG
GCGACCAAGCTGCTCTTGCCCGGCGTCTATACGGGACAACACCGCGCCACATAGCAGTACTTTGAAAGTG
CTCATCATCGGGAATCGTTCTTCGGGGCGGAAAGACTCAAGGATCTTGCCGCTATTGAGATCCAGTTCGA
TATAGCCCACTCTTGCACCCAGTTGATCTTCAGCATCTTTTACTTTCACCAGCGTTTCGGGGTGTGCAAA
AACAGGCAAGCAAAATGCCGCAAAGAAGGGAATGAGTGCGACACGAAAATGTTGGATGCTCATACTCGTC
CTTTTTCAATATTATTGAAGCATTTATCAGGGTTACTAGTACGTCTCTCAAGGATAAGTAAGTAATATTA
AGGTACGGGAGGTATTGGACAGGCCGCAATAAAATATCTTTATTTTCATTACATCTGTGTGTTGGTTTTT
TGTGTGAATCGATAGTACTAACATACGCTCTCCATCAAAACAAAACGAAACAAAACAAACTAGCAAAATA
GGCTGTCCCCAGTGCAAGTGCAGGTGCCAGAACATTTCTCT
